>Addgene plasmid #244642 | CL20_mEGFP_FOidr_090 | addgene full sequence | sequence record 487997 | Addgene NGS Result
AAAAAAAATCTAACCTCAAGTCAAGGCTTTTCTATGGAATAAGGAATGGACAGCAGGGGGCTGTTTCATA
TACTGATGACCTCTTTATAGCCAACCTTTGTTCATGGCAGCCAGCATATGGGCATATGTTGCCAAACTCT
AAACCAAATACTCATTCTGATGTTTTAAATGATTTGCCCTCCCATATGTCCTTCCGAGTGAGAGACACAA
AAAATTCCAACACACTATTGCAATGAAAATAAATTTCCTTTATTAGCCAGAAGTCAGATGCTCAAGGGGC
TTCATGATGTCCCCATAATTTTTGGCAGAGGGAAAAAGATCTGCTAGCTCGAGCAGCTGAAGCTTTATTG
AGGCTTAAGCAGTGGGTTCCCTAGTTAGCCAGAGAGCTCCCAGGCTCAGATCTGGTCTAACCAGAGAGAC
CCAGTACAGGCAAAAAGCAGATCTTGTCTTCTTTGGGAGTGAATTAGCCCTTCCAGTCCCCCCTTTTCTT
TTAAAAAGTGGCTAAGATCTACAGCTGCCTTGTAAGTCATTGGTCTTAAAGGTACCGTAATCTTATCTAG
AACCGGTTCAGAACGGATCGCCGCCGAACGGATCAATTTTCCCGAACGGGTCGTCTTTAAAAGGGTCCGA
GCCCACGAACGGGTCGCTCTGGAAAAAATCCAGGTTAGTGTCCGCCACCGGCCCGGTAAGGGAGCTACTA
TCAACGTTGAAAGGGTCCTCCTCCTTGCTATGACGGTTGTTGTCCAATTCACTGCACACTTTTTCGGTAA
CGGCGGTCGTAACTTCATTCTCGTCCGTAACACCGGACGGCAGCAGCTCCGGAGAGCTACGCGCTGGGCT
CTCCTGATGAATCGGCTCAGACTCCAAGTTGCTCTGTCCCTCAACATGTTCGTTGAGGTTGGCGGTCTCG
CTAGAGGAGGTACTCAGGGAGCAGTAATCCCGGGAAGCGGCCGCACTTCCCCCGGAGCCTCCGCTTCCGC
CCTTGTACAGCTCGTCCATGCCGAGAGTGATCCCGGCGGCGGTCACGAACTCCAGCAGGACCATGTGATC
GCGCTTCTCGTTGGGGTCTTTGCTCAGCTTGGACTGGGTGCTCAGGTAGTGGTTGTCGGGCAGCAGCACG
GGGCCGTCGCCGATGGGGGTGTTCTGCTGGTAGTGGTCGGCGAGCTGCACGCTGCCGTCCTCGATGTTGT
GGCGGATCTTGAAGTTCACCTTGATGCCGTTCTTCTGCTTGTCGGCCATGATATAGACGTTGTGGCTGTT
GTAGTTGTACTCCAGCTTGTGCCCCAGGATGTTGCCGTCCTCCTTGAAGTCGATGCCCTTCAGCTCGATG
CGGTTCACCAGGGTGTCGCCCTCGAACTTCACCTCGGCGCGGGTCTTGTAGTTGCCGTCGTCCTTGAAGA
AGATGGTGCGCTCCTGGACGTAGCCTTCGGGCATGGCGGACTTGAAGAAGTCGTGCTGCTTCATGTGGTC
GGGGTAGCGGCTGAAGCACTGCACGCCGTAGGTCAGGGTGGTCACGAGGGTGGGCCAGGGCACGGGCAGC
TTGCCGGTGGTGCAGATGAACTTCAGGGTCAGCTTGCCGTAGGTGGCATCGCCCTCGCCCTCGCCGGACA
CGCTGAACTTGTGGCCGTTTACGTCGCCGTCCAGCTCGACCAGGATGGGCACCACCCCGGTGAACAGCTC
CTCGCCCTTGCTCACCATGGTGGCGACCGGTGGATCCCGGGCCCGCGGTACCGTCGACTGCAGAATTCGG
TTCACTAAACGAGCCCGGTTCACTAAACGAGCTCTGCTTATATAGACCTCCCACCGTACACGCCTACCGC
CCATTTGCGTCAATGGGGCGGAGTTGTTACGACATTTTGGAAAGTCCCGTTGATTTTGGTGCCAAAACAA
ACTCCCATTGACGTCAATGGGGTGGAGACTTGGAAATCCCCGTGAGTCAAACCGCTATCCACGCCCATTG
ATGTACTGCCAAAACCGCATCACCATGGTAATAGCGATGACTAATACGTAGATGTACTGCCAAGTAGGAA
AGTCCCATAAGGTCATGTACTGGGCATAATGCCAGGCGGGCCATTTACCGTCATTGACGTCAATAGGGGG
CGTACTTGGCATATGATACACTTGATGTACTGCCAAGTGGGCAGTTTACCGTAAATACTCCACCCATTGA
CGTCAATGGAAAGTCCCTATTGGCGTTACTATGGGAACATACGTCATTATTGACGTCAATGGGCGGGGGT
CGTTGGGCGGTCAGCCAGGCGGGCCATTTACCGTAAGTTATGTAACGCGGAACTCCATATATGGGCTATG
AACTAATGACCCCGTAATTGATTACTATTAATAACTAGCACGCGTTCGAAGCTTGAGCTCGGTCCCCTCG
GGGTTGGGAGGTGGGTCTGAAACGATAATGGTGAATATCCCTGCCTAACTCTATTCACTATAGAAAGTAC
AGCAAAAACTATTCTTAAACCTACCAAGCCTCCTACTATCATTATGAATAATTTTATATACCACAGCCAA
TTTGTTATGTTAAACCAATTCCACAAACTTGCCCATTTATCTAATTCCAATAATTCTTGTTCATTCTTTT
CTTGCTGGTTTTGCGATTCTTCAATTAAGGAGTGTATTAAGCTTGTGTAATTGTTAATTTCTCTGTCCCA
CTCCATCCAGGTCGTGTGATTCCAAATCTGTTCCAGAGATTTATTACTCCAACTAGCATTCCAAGGCACA
GCAGTGGTGCAAATGAGTTTTCCAGAGCAACCCCAAATCCCCAGGAGCTGTTGATCCTTTAGGTATCTTT
CCACAGCCAGGATTCTTGCCTGGAGCTGCTTGATGCCCCAGACTGTGAGTTGCAACAGATGCTGTTGCGC
CTCAATAGCCCTCAGCAAATTGTTCTGCTGCTGCACTATACCAGACAATAATTGTCTGGCCTGTACCGTC
AGCGTCATTGACGCTGCGCCCATAGTGCTTCCTGCTGCTCCCAAGAACCCAAGGAACAAAGCTCCTATTC
CCACTGCTCTTTTTTCTCTCTGCACCACTCTTCTCTTTGCCTTGGTGGGTGCTACTCCTAATGGTTCAAT
TTTTACTACTTTATATTTATATAATTCACTTCTCCAATTGTCCCTCATATCTCCTCCTTATGGTGTTTTA
CTAAACTTTTCCATGTTCTAATCCTCATCCTGTCTACTTGCCACACAATCATCACCTGCCATCTGTTTTC
CATAATCCCTAATGATCTTTGCTTTTCTTCTTGGCACTACTTTTATGTCACTATTATCTTGTATTACTAC
TGCCCCTTCACCTTTCCAGAGGAGCTTTGCTGGTCCTTTCCAAAGTGGATTTCTGCTGTCCCTGTAATAA
ACCCGAAAATTTTGAATTTTTGTAATTTGTTTTTGTAATTCTTTAGTTTGTATGTCTGTTGCTATTATGT
CTACTATTCTTTCCCCTGCACTGTACCCCCCAATCCCCCCTTTTCTTTTAAAATTGTGGATGAATACTGC
CATTTGTACTGCTGTCTTAAGATGTTCAGCCTGATCTCTTACCTGTCCTATAATTTTCTTTAATTCTTTA
TTCATAGATTCTACTACTCCTTGACTTTGGGGATTGTAGGGAATTTCCAGGTCTGAAGATCCTGCTGCTT
GCTGTGCTTTTTTCTTACTTTTGTTTTGCTCTTCCTCTATCTTGTCTAAAGCTTCCTTGGTGTCTTTTAT
CTCTATCCTTTGATGCACACAATAGAGGGTTGCTACTGTATTATATAATGATCTAAGTTCTTCTGATCCT
GTCTGAAGGGATGGTTGTAGCTGTCCCAGTATTTGTCTACAGCCTTCTGATGTTTCTAACAGGCCAGTAT
TAACTGCGAATCGTTCTAGCTCCCTGCTTGCCCATACTATATGTTTTAATTTATATTTTTTCTTTCCCCC
TGGCCTTAACCGAATTTTTTCCCATCGCGATCTAATTCTCCCCCGCTTAATACTGACGCTCTCGCACCCA
TCTCTCTCCTTCTAGCCTCCGCTAGTCAAAATTTTTGGCGTACTCACCAGTCGCCGCCCCTCGCCTCTTG
CCGTGCGCGCTTCAGCAAGCCGAGTCCTGCGTCGAGAGAGCTCCTCTGGTTTCCCTTTCGCTTTCAAGTC
CCTGTTCGGGCGCCACTGCTAGAGATTTTCCACACTGACTAAAAGGGTCTGAGGGATCTCTAGTTACCAG
AGTCACACAACAGACGGGCACACACTACTTGAAGCACTCAAGGCAAGCTTTATTGAGGCTTAAGCAGTGG
GTTCCCTAGTTAGCCAGAGAGCTCCCAGGCTCAGATCTGGTCTAACCAGAGAGACCCAGTACAGGCAAAA
AGCAGCTGCTTATATGCAGGATCTGAGGGCTCGCCACTCCCCAGTCCCGCCCAGGCCACGCCTCCCATGG
TAATAGCGATGACTAATACGTAGATGTACTGCCAAGTAGGAAAGTCCCATAAGGTCATGTACTGGGCATA
ATGCCAGGCGGGCCATTTACCGTCATTGACGTCAATAGGGGGCGTACTTGGCATATGATACACTTGATGT
ACTGCCAAGTGGGCAGTTTACCGTAAATACTCCACCCATTGACGTCAATGGAAAGTCCCTATTGGCGTTA
CTATGGGAACATACGTCATTATTGACGTCAATGGGCGGGGGTCGTTGGGCGGTCAGCCAGGCGGGCCATT
TACCGTAAGTTATGTAACGCGGAACTCCATATATGGGCTATGAACTAATGACCCCGTAATTGATTACTAT
TAATAACTAGTCAATAATCAATGTCGACCCAGGTGGCACTTTTCGGGGAAATGTGCGCGGAACCCCTATT
TGTTTATTTTTCTAAATACATTCAAATATGTATCCGCTCATGAGACAATAACCCTGATAAATGCTTCAAT
AATATTGAAAAAGGAAGAGTATGAGTATTCAACATTTCCGTGTCGCCCTTATTCCCTTTTTTGCGGCATT
TTGCCTTCCTGTTTTTGCTCACCCAGAAACGCTGGTGAAAGTAAAAGATGCTGAAGATCAGTTGGGTGCA
CGAGTGGGTTACATCGAACTGGATCTCAACAGCGGTAAGATCCTTGAGAGTTTTCGCCCCGAAGAACGTT
TTCCAATGATGAGCACTTTTAAAGTTCTGCTATGTGGCGCGGTATTATCCCGTATTGACGCCGGGCAAGA
GCAACTCGGTCGCCGCATACACTATTCTCAGAATGACTTGGTTGAGTACTCACCAGTCACAGAAAAGCAT
CTTACGGATGGCATGACAGTAAGAGAATTATGCAGTGCTGCCATAACCATGAGTGATAACACTGCGGCCA
ACTTACTTCTGACAACGATCGGAGGACCGAAGGAGCTAACCGCTTTTTTGCACAACATGGGGGATCATGT
AACTCGCCTTGATCGTTGGGAACCGGAGCTGAATGAAGCCATACCAAACGACGAGCGTGACACCACGATG
CCTGTAGCAATGGCAACAACGTTGCGCAAACTATTAACTGGCGAACTACTTACTCTAGCTTCCCGGCAAC
AATTAATAGACTGGATGGAGGCGGATAAAGTTGCAGGACCACTTCTGCGCTCGGCCCTTCCGGCTGGCTG
GTTTATTGCTGATAAATCTGGAGCCGGTGAGCGTGGGTCTCGCGGTATCATTGCAGCACTGGGGCCAGAT
GGTAAGCCCTCCCGTATCGTAGTTATCTACACGACGGGGAGTCAGGCAACTATGGATGAACGAAATAGAC
AGATCGCTGAGATAGGTGCCTCACTGATTAAGCATTGGTAACTGTCAGACCAAGTTTACTCATATATACT
TTAGATTGATTTAAAACTTCATTTTTAATTTAAAAGGATCTAGGTGAAGATCCTTTTTGATAATCTCATG
ACCAAAATCCCTTAACGTGAGTTTTCGTTCCACTGAGCGTCAGACCCCGTAGAAAAGATCAAAGGATCTT
CTTGAGATCCTTTTTTTCTGCGCGTAATCTGCTGCTTGCAAACAAAAAAACCACCGCTACCAGCGGTGGT
TTGTTTGCCGGATCAAGAGCTACCAACTCTTTTTCCGAAGGTAACTGGCTTCAGCAGAGCGCAGATACCA
AATACTGTTCTTCTAGTGTAGCCGTAGTTAGGCCACCACTTCAAGAACTCTGTAGCACCGCCTACATACC
TCGCTCTGCTAATCCTGTTACCAGTGGCTGCTGCCAGTGGCGATAAGTCGTGTCTTACCGGGTTGGACTC
AAGACGATAGTTACCGGATAAGGCGCAGCGGTCGGGCTGAACGGGGGGTTCGTGCACACAGCCCAGCTTG
GAGCGAACGACCTACACCGAACTGAGATACCTACAGCGTGAGCTATGAGAAAGCGCCACGCTTCCCGAAG
GGAGAAAGGCGGACAGGTATCCGGTAAGCGGCAGGGTCGGAACAGGAGAGCGCACGAGGGAGCTTCCAGG
GGGAAACGCCTGGTATCTTTATAGTCCTGTCGGGTTTCGCCACCTCTGACTTGAGCGTCGATTTTTGTGA
TGCTCGTCAGGGGGGCGGAGCCTATGGAAAAACGCCAGCAACGCGGCCTTTTTACGGTTCCTGGCCTTTT
GCTGGCCTTTTGCTCACATGTTCTTTCCTGCGTTATCCCCTGCTTCTGTGGATAACCGTATTACCGCCTT
TGAGTGAGCTGATACCGCTCGCCGCAGCCGAACGACCGAGCGCAGCGAGTCAGTGAGCGAGGAAGCGGAA
GAGCGCCCAATACGCAAACCGCCTCTCCCCGCGCGTTGGCCGATTCATTAATGCAGCGGATCCAGACATG
ATAAGATACATTGATGAGTTTGGACAAACCACAACTAGAATGCAGTGAAAAAAATGCTTTATTTGTGAAA
TTTGTGATGCTATTGCTTTATTTGTAACCATTATAAGCTGCAATAAACAAGTTAGCTTTTTGCAAAAGCC
TAGGCCTCCAAAAAAGCCTCCTCACTACTTCTGGAATAGCTCAGAGGCCGAGGCGGCCTCGGCCTCTGCA
TAAATAAAAAAAATTAGTCAGCCATGGGGCGGAGAATGGGCGGAACTGGGCGGAGTTAGGGGCGGGATGG
GCGGAGTTAGGGGCGGGACTATGGTTGCTGACTAATTGAGATGCGGATCCGCTGGCACGACAGGTTTCCC
GACTGGAAAGCGGGCAGTGAGCGCAACGCAATTAATGTGAGTTAGCTCACTCATTAGGCACCCCAGGCTT
TACACTTTATGCTTCCGGCTCGTATGTTGTGTGGAATTGTGAGCGGATAACAATTTCACACAGGAAACAG
CTATGACCATGATTACGCCAAGCTTGGGCTGCAGGTCGAGGGATCTCCATAAGAGAAGAGGGACAGCTAT
GACTGGGAGTAGTCAGGAGAGGAGGAAAAATCTGGCTAGTAAAACATGTAAGGAAAATTTTAGGGATGTT
AAAGAAAAAAATAACACAAAACAAAATAT
Features (pLannotate 1.2.2; 29 found; start..end, strand, type, name):
    199..254     -  polyA_signal   β-globin poly(A) signal: rabbit β-globin polyadenylation signal (Gil and Proudfoot, 1987)
    340..475     -  LTR            3' LTR (ΔU3) (fragment): self-inactivating 3' long terminal repeat (LTR) from HIV-1
    477..545     -  CDS            nef (fragment): NEF_HV1Z2 - Experimental evidence at protein level: Swiss-Prot protein existence level 1. Extracellular Nef protein targets CD4(+) T-lymphocytes for apoptosis by interacting with CXCR4 surface receptors. From Human immunodeficiency virus type 1 group M subtype D (isolate Z2/CDC-Z34) (HIV-1).
    622..939     -  CDS            EPS15 (fragment): EPS15_HUMAN - Also known as AF1P. Experimental evidence at protein level: Swiss-Prot protein existence level 1. Involved in cell growth regulation. May be involved in the regulation of mitogenic signals and control of cell proliferation. Involved in the internalization of ligand-inducible receptors of the receptor tyrosine kinase (RTK) type, in particular EGFR. Plays a role in the assembly of clathrin-coated pits (CCPs). Acts as a clathrin adapter required for post-Golgi trafficking. Seems to be involved in CCPs maturation including invagination or budding. Involved in endocytosis of integrin
    982..1698    -  CDS            mEGFP: mEGFP is a basic (constitutively fluorescent) green fluorescent protein published in 2002, derived from Aequorea victoria. It has moderate acid sensitivity.
   1712..1749    -  misc_feature   MCS (fragment): multiple cloning site
   1748..1764    -  promoter       tight TRE promoter (fragment): Tet-responsive promoter PTight, consisting of seven tet operator sequences followed by the minimal CMV promoter
   1780..1983    -  promoter       CMV promoter: human cytomegalovirus (CMV) immediate early promoter
   1984..2287    -  enhancer       CMV enhancer: human cytomegalovirus immediate early enhancer
   2355..2371    -  misc_feature   MCS (fragment): multiple cloning site
   2371..2396    -  CDS            Rev (fragment): human immunodeficiency virus 1 (HIV-1) Rev protein; rev; enhances nuclear export of unspliced and incompletely spliced viral mRNAs
   2773..3006    -  misc_feature   RRE: The Rev response element (RRE) of HIV-1 allows for Rev-dependent mRNA export from the nucleus to the cytoplasm.
   3140..3223    -  CDS            vif (fragment): VIF_HV1BR - Experimental evidence at protein level: Swiss-Prot protein existence level 1. Counteracts the innate antiviral activity of host APOBEC3F and APOBEC3G. Forms a complex with host APOBEC3F and APOBEC3G thus preventing the entry of these lethally hypermutating enzymes into progeny virions. Recruits an active E3 ubiquitin ligase complex composed of elongin BC, CUL5, and RBX2 to induce polyubiquitination of APOBEC3G and APOBEC3F. In turn, they are directed to the 26S proteasome for degradation. Vif interaction with APOBEC3G also blocks its cytidine deaminase activity in a proteasome-inde
   3366..3483    -  misc_feature   cPPT/CTS: central polypurine tract and central termination sequence of HIV-1
   3632..3991    -  CDS            HIV-1 gag (fragment): gag protein from human immunodeficiency virus 1; gag
   3975..4100    -  misc_feature   HIV-1 Ψ: packaging signal of human immunodeficiency virus type 1
   4147..4404    -  LTR            5' LTR (truncated): truncated 5' long terminal repeat (LTR) from HIV-1
   4406..4785    -  enhancer       CMV enhancer: human cytomegalovirus immediate early enhancer
   4816..4920    +  promoter       AmpR promoter: bla
   4921..5781    +  CDS            AmpR: β-lactamase; bla; confers resistance to ampicillin, carbenicillin, and related antibiotics
   5952..6540    +  rep_origin     ori: high-copy-number ColE1/pMB1/pBR322/pUC origin of replication
   6723..6777    +  CDS            lacI (fragment): lac repressor; lacI; The lac repressor binds to the lac operator to inhibit transcription in E. coli. This inhibition can be relieved by adding lactose or isopropyl-β-D-thiogalactopyranoside (IPTG).
   6779..6913    -  polyA_signal   SV40 poly(A) signal: SV40 polyadenylation signal
   6933..7068    -  rep_origin     SV40 ori: SV40 origin of replication
   7092..7114    -  promoter       SV40 promoter (fragment): SV40 enhancer and early promoter
   7121..7160    +  CDS            lacI (fragment): lac repressor; lacI; The lac repressor binds to the lac operator to inhibit transcription in E. coli. This inhibition can be relieved by adding lactose or isopropyl-β-D-thiogalactopyranoside (IPTG).
   7173..7194    +  protein_bind   CAP binding site: CAP binding activates transcription in the presence of cAMP. E. coli catabolite activator protein
   7209..7239    +  promoter       lac promoter: promoter for the E. coli lac operon
   7247..7263    +  protein_bind   lac operator: The lac repressor binds to the lac operator to inhibit transcription in E. coli. This inhibition can be relieved by adding lactose or isopropyl-β-D-thiogalactopyranoside (IPTG). lac repressor encoded by lacI
