[The description below was written by a language model from this plasmid's Addgene catalogue record and pLannotate feature annotations shown in this document.]
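Description:
CL20_mEGFP_FOidr_090 is a mammalian expression plasmid built on the CL20 backbone. The feature table shows this backbone to be an HIV-1-derived, self-inactivating lentiviral transfer vector, although the catalogue lists it only as "Mammalian Expression". It is propagated in E. coli through a high-copy ColE1/pUC-type origin with ampicillin selection (AmpR, β-lactamase). The recombination-limiting host strain recorded for it fits a plasmid that carries repeated LTR sequences. The viral portion has a CMV enhancer joined to a truncated 5' LTR, which would drive Tat-independent transcription of the vector genome. This is followed by the Ψ packaging signal with a gag fragment, the cPPT/CTS, the Rev response element, and a ΔU3 3' LTR followed by a rabbit β-globin polyadenylation signal. An SV40 origin and poly(A) signal, along with lac promoter/operator remnants, lie in the plasmid backbone. No mammalian selection marker is annotated.

The payload is a single internal cassette in which the CMV enhancer and immediate-early promoter drive monomeric EGFP fused to the N-terminus of FOidr_090. This insert is an unmutated intrinsically disordered region taken from the human oncogenic fusion protein KMT2A_EPS15, and the depositor comment indicates residues 1920–2042 of the fusion. The annotation identifies the insert as an EPS15 fragment, so the segment appears to come largely from the EPS15 portion of the fusion. The small Tet-responsive promoter and MCS hits are short fragments, probably cloning remnants rather than functional elements. The construct is intended for expressing the fluorescently tagged IDR in mammalian cells. The associated study concerns protein condensate formation, so live-cell imaging of the IDR's localisation and condensate behaviour is a likely use. Delivery could be by direct transfection or, given the vector architecture, by lentiviral transduction.
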