Addgene plasmid #244642: CL20_mEGFP_FOidr_090
Purpose: Express mEGFP-tagged intrinsically disordered protein (IDR), FOidr_090, derived from human fusion protein KMT2A_EPS15
Depositing lab: Richard Kriwacki. Depositing organization: St. Jude Children's Research Hospital. Publication: Proteome-wide computational analyses reveal links between protein condensate formation and RNA biology. Maiti S, Tripathi S, Baggett DW, Phillips AH, Park CG, Wang J, Wahiduzzaman, Freyaldenhoven WT, Kinger S, Pioso BJ, Bollinger JC, Somjee R, Lang B, Babu MM, Kriwacki RW. Sci Adv. 2025 Dec 5;11(49):eady1420. doi: 10.1126/sciadv.ady1420. Epub 2025 Dec 3. PubMed 41337585.
Backbone
  Vector backbone: CL20
  Vector type: Mammalian Expression
Growth in bacteria
  Bacterial resistance: Ampicillin, 100 μg/mL
  Growth temperature: 37°C
  Growth strain: NEB Stable
  Copy number: High Copy
Gene/Insert
  Gene/Insert name: FOidr_090
  Species: H. sapiens (human)
  Mutation: Unmutated
  Tag / fusion protein: monomeric EGFP (N terminal on insert)
  Cloning method: Restriction Enzyme; 5′ cloning site Unknown (unknown if destroyed)
Terms and licenses: Academic/Nonprofit Terms; Industry Terms: Not Available to Industry
Depositor comments: KMT2A_EPS15_1920_2042
How to cite: CL20_mEGFP_FOidr_090 was a gift from Richard Kriwacki (Addgene plasmid # 244642 ; http://n2t.net/addgene:244642 ; RRID:Addgene_244642)
